>Addgene plasmid #62531 | GFP-DroshaS300E/S302D | depositor partial sequence | sequence record 102637 | primer used:  ccagtgagagaagggccccagaaaggctg
CGGGCCTATGATGACCACAGGCACCGAGATCACAGTCATGGGCGAGGTGAGAGGCATCGGTCCCTGGATC
GGCGGGAGCGAGGCCGCAGTCCCGACAGGAGAAGACAAGACAGCCGGTACAGATCTGATTATGACCGAGG
GAGAACACCATCTCGCCGCCGCAGCTACGAACGGAGCAGAGAGCGAGAACGGGAGAGACACAGGCATCGA
GACAACCGAAGAGAACCAGATCTGGAAAGGTCCTACAAAAAAGAGTATAAGAGATCTGGAAGGAGTTACG
GTTTATCGGTTGTTCCTGAACCTGCTGGATGCACACCAGAATTACCTGGGGAGATTATTAAAAATACAGA
TTCTTGGGCCCCACCCCTGGAGATTGTGAATCATCGCTCCCCAAGTAGGGAGAAGAAGAGAGCTCGTTGG
GAGGAAGAAAAAGACCGTTGGAGTGACAACCAGAGTTCTGGCAAAGACAAGAACTATACCTCAATCAAGG
AAAAAGAGCCCGAGGAGACCATGCCTGACAAGAATGAGGAGGAAGAAGAAGAACTTCTTAAGCCTGTGTG
GATTCGATGCACTCATTCAGAAAACTACTACTCCAGTGACCCCATGGATCAGGTGGGAGATTCTACAGTG
GTTGGAACGAGTAGGCTTCGTGACTTATATGACAAATTTGAGGAGGAGTTGGGGAGCAGGCAAGAAAAGG
CCAAAGCTGCTCGGCCTCCGTGGGAACCTCCAAAGACGAAGCTCGATGAAGATTTAGAGAGTTCCAGTGA
ATCCGAGTGTGAGTCTGATGAGGACAGCACCTGTTCTAGCAGCTCAGACTCTGAAGTTTTTGACGTTATT
GCAGAAATCAAACGCAAAAAGGCCCACCCTGACCGACTTCATGATGAACTTTGGTACAACGATCCAGCCA
GATGAATGATGGACCACTCTGCAAATGCAGCGCAAAGGCAAGACGCACAGGAATTAGCACAGCATTTATC
CTGAGAGAGGCCATCAAGCCCTGTCGTCCTATGACCAACAATGCTGGCAGACTTTTCCACTACCGGATCA
CAGTCTCCCCGCCTACGACTTTTAACTGACAGGCAACTGTTATAGAATACGATGATCCCGAGTATATCTT
TGAGATTTTCTATGTTGCACATGCCCCTGACATATCCACTGGTGTAGGTAATAGATCACATAGACTACCG
AATCAATCATGGAAGAATGATGCGGAATTTGGTAAGCCTTGAACCCTTTCCGTTCCATTCCGAGAATGTG
GATATATATGTAGCAGTCGTTGAACTCTATTAG
