>Addgene plasmid #62531 | GFP-DroshaS300E/S302D | addgene partial sequence | sequence record 107497 | Drosha1-F 5'-AGGCATCGGTCCCTGGAT-3'
GGAAGACAAGACAGCCGGTACAGATCTGATTATGACCGAGGGAGAACACCATCTCGCCGCCGCAGCTACG
AACGGAGCAGAGAGCGAGAACGGGAGAGACACAGGCATCGAGACAACCGAAGAGAACCAGATCTGGAAAG
GTCCTACAAAAAAGAGTATAAGAGATCTGGAAGGAGTTACGGTTTATCGGTTGTTCCTGAACCTGCTGGA
TGCACACCAGAATTACCTGGGGAGATTATTAAAAATACAGATTCTTGGGCCCCACCCCTGGAGATTGTGA
ATCATCGCTCCCCAAGTAGGGAGAAGAAGAGAGCTCGTTGGGAGGAAGAAAAAGACCGTTGGAGTGACAA
CCAGAGTTCTGGCAAAGACAAGAACTATACCTCAATCAAGGAAAAAGAGCCCGAGGAGACCATGCCTGAC
AAGAATGAGGAGGAAGAAGAAGAACTTCTTAAGCCTGTGTGGATTCGATGCACTCATTCAGAAAACTACT
ACTCCAGTGACCCCATGGATCAGGTGGGAGATTCTACAGTGGTTGGAACGAGTAGGCTTCGTGACTTATA
TGACAAATTTGAGGAGGAGTTGGGGAGCAGGCAAGAAAAGGCCAAAGCTGCTCGGCCTCCGTGGGAACCT
CCAAAGACGAAGCTCGATGAAGATTTAGAGAGTTCCAGTGAATCCGAGTGTGAGTCTGATGAGGACAGCA
CCTGTTCTAGCAGCTCAGACTCTGAAGTTTTTGACGTTATTGCAGAAATCAAACGCAAAAAGGCCCACCC
TGACCGACTTCATGATGAACTTTTG
