>Addgene plasmid #62531 | GFP-DroshaS300E/S302D | addgene partial sequence | sequence record 107513 | EGFP-C 5'-CATGGTCCTGCTGGAGTTCGTG-3'
GAGAGCTGTACAGTCCGGACTCAGATCTCGAGCTCAAGCTTCGATGATGCAGGGAAACACATGTCACAGA
ATGTCGTTCCACCCGGGACGAGGGTGTCCCCGAGGACGAGGAGGACATGGAGCCAGACCCTCAGCACCAT
CCTTTAGGCCCCAAAATCTGAGGCTGCTTCACCCTCAGCAGCCTCCTGTGCAATATCAATATGAACCTCC
AAGTGCCCCTTCCACCACTTTCTCAAACTCTCCAGCCCCCAATTTTCTCCCTCCACGACCAGACTTTGTA
CCCTTCCCCCCACCCATGCCTCCGTCAGCGCAAGGCCCTCTTCCCCCCTGCCCAATCAGGCCGCCTTTCC
CCAACCACCAGATGAGGCACCCCTTCCCAGTTCCTCCTTGTTTTCCTCCCATGCCACCACCAATGCCTTG
TCCTAATAACCCCCCAGTCCCTGGGGCACCTCCTGGACAAGGCACTTTCCCCTTCATGATGCCCCCTCCC
TCCATGCCTCATCCCCCGCCCCCTCCAGTCATGCCGCAGCAGGTTAATTATCAGTACCCTCCGGGCTATT
CTCACCACAACTTCCCACCTCCCAGTTTTAATAGTTTCCAGAACAACCCTAGTTCTTTCCTGCCCAGTGC
TAATAACAGCAGTAGTCCTCATTTCAGACATCTCCCTCCATACCCACTCCCAAAGGCTCCCAGTGAGAGA
AGGTCCCCAGAAAGGCTGAAACACTATGATGACCACAGGCACCGAGATCACAGTCATGGGCGAGGTGAGA
GGCATCGGTCCCTGGATCGGCGGGAGCGAGGCCGCAGTCCCGACAGGAGAAGACAAGACAGCCGGTACAG
ATCTGATTATGACCGAGGGAGAACACC
