[The description below was written by a language model from this plasmid's Addgene catalogue record.]
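Description:
GFP-DroshaS300E/S302D is a mammalian expression plasmid built on the Clontech pEGFP-C1 backbone, carrying a roughly 4.1 kb human DROSHA coding sequence in a construct of about 8.8 kb in total. The insert was cloned by restriction digestion between the HindIII and KpnI sites of the multiple cloning site, placing it downstream of and in frame with the backbone-encoded GFP, so the protein is produced with an N-terminal fluorescent tag. The record does not list the promoter or origins explicitly; pEGFP-C1 vectors generally drive the fusion from the CMV immediate-early promoter. The plasmid is maintained at high copy in E. coli under kanamycin selection, and the same resistance cassette confers neomycin resistance in mammalian cells, allowing G418 selection of stable transfectants.

The defining feature of the insert is a pair of substitutions in Drosha, the nuclear RNase III enzyme that cleaves primary microRNA transcripts: serine 300 is changed to glutamic acid and serine 302 to aspartic acid. Replacing serines with acidic residues is a standard way to mimic constitutive phosphorylation, and the associated study concerns the requirement for phosphorylation at these two positions for Drosha's nuclear localization. The GFP tag allows the subcellular distribution of the mutant to be followed directly by fluorescence microscopy, typically in comparison with wild-type or other mutant versions of the protein. The depositor also notes an additional H278R change in the Drosha sequence, which is stated not to affect function.
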