Addgene plasmid #62531: GFP-DroshaS300E/S302D
Purpose: Serine 300 of Drosha is mutated to glutamic acid and serine 302 is mutated to aspartic acid
Depositing lab: Bharat Ramratnam. Depositing organization: Rhode Island Hospital. Publication: Phosphorylation of the RNase III enzyme Drosha at Serine300 or Serine302 is required for its nuclear localization. Tang X, Zhang Y, Tucker L, Ramratnam B. Nucleic Acids Res. 2010 Oct;38(19):6610-9. doi: 10.1093/nar/gkq547. Epub 2010 Jun 16. PubMed 20554852.
Backbone
  Vector backbone: pEGFP-C1
  Backbone manufacturer: clontech
  Backbone size w/o insert (bp): 4700
  Total vector size (bp): 8822
  Vector type: Mammalian Expression
  Selectable markers: Neomycin (select with G418)
Growth in bacteria
  Bacterial resistance: Kanamycin, 50 μg/mL
  Growth temperature: 37°C
  Growth strain: DH5alpha
  Copy number: High Copy
Gene/Insert
  Gene/Insert name: human Drosha with serine 300 changed to glutamic acid and serine 302 changed to aspartic acid
  Species: H. sapiens (human)
  Insert size (bp): 4122
  Mutation: changed serine 300 to glutamic acid and serine 302 to aspartic acid
  Entrez Gene: DROSHA (a.k.a. ETOHI2, HSA242976, RANSE3L, RN3, RNASE3L, RNASEN)
  Tag / fusion protein: GFP (N terminal on backbone)
  Cloning method: Restriction Enzyme; 5′ cloning site HindIII (unknown if destroyed); 3′ cloning site KpnI (unknown if destroyed)
  Sequencing primers: 5′ GACGAGCTGTACAAG
Terms and licenses: Academic/Nonprofit Terms; Industry Terms: Not Available to Industry
Depositor comments: Drosha contains H278R mutation. Depositor states that mutation does not affect function.
How to cite: GFP-DroshaS300E/S302D was a gift from Bharat Ramratnam (Addgene plasmid # 62531 ; http://n2t.net/addgene:62531 ; RRID:Addgene_62531)
